Addgene plasmid #85101: pBsaP450camGG
Purpose: P450cam (CYP101A1)
Depositing lab: Teruyuki Nagamune. Depositing organization: The University of Tokyo. Publication: Immobilization of a Bacterial Cytochrome P450 Monooxygenase System on a Solid Support. Tan CY, Hirakawa H, Suzuki R, Haga T, Iwata F, Nagamune T. Angew Chem Int Ed Engl. 2016 Oct 26. doi: 10.1002/anie.201608033. PubMed 27781345.
Backbone
  Vector backbone: pHSG398
  Backbone manufacturer: TaKaRa
  Backbone size w/o insert (bp): 2227
  Total vector size (bp): 3498
  Modifications to backbone: N/A
  Vector type: Cloning vector
Growth in bacteria
  Bacterial resistance: Chloramphenicol, 25 μg/mL
  Growth temperature: 37°C
  Growth strain: DH5alpha
  Copy number: High Copy
Gene/Insert
  Gene/Insert name: P450cam (alt name: CYP101A1)
  Species: Synthetic; Pseudomonas putida
  Insert size (bp): 1271
  GenBank ID: AAA25760.1
  Cloning method: Unknown
  Sequencing primers: 5′ M13 Reverse; 3′ M13 (-40)
Terms and licenses: Academic/Nonprofit Terms; Industry Terms: Not Available to Industry
Depositor comments: A synthetic gene of P450cam was inserted into pHSG398 using In-Fusion cloning kit.
How to cite: pBsaP450camGG was a gift from Teruyuki Nagamune (Addgene plasmid # 85101 ; http://n2t.net/addgene:85101 ; RRID:Addgene_85101)
