[The description below was written by a language model from this plasmid's Addgene catalogue record and pLannotate feature annotations shown in this document.]
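Description:
pBsaP450camGG is a small (about 3.5 kb) bacterial cloning vector that carries a synthetic gene for cytochrome P450cam (CYP101A1, camC), the camphor-oxidising monooxygenase of Pseudomonas putida. The backbone is pHSG398, a pUC-type plasmid. It replicates in E. coli from a high-copy ColE1/pMB1-family origin and is selected with chloramphenicol through a cat (chloramphenicol acetyltransferase) gene driven by its own cat promoter.

The roughly 1.27 kb insert was placed in the polylinker region of the backbone by In-Fusion cloning. In the annotated sequence, the camC coding sequence lies in the same orientation as, and just downstream of, the CAP binding site, lac promoter and lac operator. It is followed by what remains of the pUC-type multiple cloning site and a fragment of lacZα, which shows that the insert interrupts the α-complementation region. A short lacI fragment upstream is a backbone remnant rather than a functional repressor gene. M13 forward and reverse primer sites flank the insert for sequence verification.

The record classes the plasmid as a cloning vector, not an expression vector, so it is best regarded as a storage and donor plasmid for the P450cam coding sequence, even though the lac promoter sits upstream of the gene. The name hints at BsaI-based (Golden Gate-style) excision, but the record does not state this, no such sites are annotated, and no tags or fusion partners appear in the feature table. The associated publication concerns immobilising a bacterial P450 monooxygenase system on a solid support, which suggests the gene was a building block for downstream constructs in that work.
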