Features (pLannotate 1.2.2; 10 found; start..end, strand, type, name):
     90..192     +  promoter       cat promoter: promoter of the E. coli cat gene encoding chloramphenicol acetyltransferase
    193..849     +  CDS            cat: CAT_ECOLX - Experimental evidence at protein level: Swiss-Prot protein existence level 1. This enzyme is an effector of chloramphenicol resistance in bacteria. From Escherichia coli. This protein is used as a marker in many commonly used cloning vectors, such as pACYC184.
    959..1047    +  CDS            lacI (fragment): lac repressor; lacI; The lac repressor binds to the lac operator to inhibit transcription in E. coli. This inhibition can be relieved by adding lactose or isopropyl-β-D-thiogalactopyranoside (IPTG).
   1060..1081    +  protein_bind   CAP binding site: CAP binding activates transcription in the presence of cAMP. E. coli catabolite activator protein
   1096..1126    +  promoter       lac promoter: promoter for the E. coli lac operon
   1134..1150    +  protein_bind   lac operator: The lac repressor binds to the lac operator to inhibit transcription in E. coli. This inhibition can be relieved by adding lactose or isopropyl-β-D-thiogalactopyranoside (IPTG). lac repressor encoded by lacI
   1208..2452    +  CDS            camC: CPXA_PSEPU - Also known as cyp101. Experimental evidence at protein level: Swiss-Prot protein existence level 1. Involved in a camphor oxidation system. From Pseudomonas putida (Arthrobacter siderocapsulatus).
   2468..2511    +  misc_feature   MCS (fragment): pUC18/19 multiple cloning site
   2514..2668    +  CDS            lacZα (fragment): LacZα fragment of β-galactosidase; lacZ fragment
   2857..3445    -  rep_origin     ori: high-copy-number ColE1/pMB1/pBR322/pUC origin of replication
>Addgene plasmid #85101 | pBsaP450camGG | depositor full sequence | sequence record 164478 | pBsaP450camGG sequence 3498 bps
ACGGAAGATCACTTCGCAGAATAAATAAATCCTGGTGTCCCTGTTGATACCGGGAAGCCCTGGGCCAACT
TTTGGCGAAAATGAGACGTTGATCGGCACGTAAGAGGTTCCAACTTTCACCATAATGAAATAAGATCACT
ACCGGGCGTATTTTTTGAGTTATCGAGATTTTCAGGAGCTAAGGAAGCTAAAATGGAGAAAAAAATCACT
GGATATACCACCGTTGATATATCCCAATGGCATCGTAAAGAACATTTTGAGGCATTTCAGTCAGTTGCTC
AATGTACCTATAACCAGACCGTTCAGCTGGATATTACGGCCTTTTTAAAGACCGTAAAGAAAAATAAGCA
CAAGTTTTATCCGGCCTTTATTCACATTCTTGCCCGCCTGATGAATGCTCATCCGGAATTTCGTATGGCA
ATGAAAGACGGTGAGCTGGTGATATGGGATAGTGTTCACCCTTGTTACACCGTTTTCCATGAGCAAACTG
AAACGTTTTCATCGCTCTGGAGTGAATACCACGACGATTTCCGGCAGTTTCTACACATATATTCGCAAGA
TGTGGCGTGTTACGGTGAAAACCTGGCCTATTTCCCTAAAGGGTTTATTGAGAATATGTTTTTCGTCTCA
GCCAATCCCTGGGTGAGTTTCACCAGTTTTGATTTAAACGTGGCCAATATGGACAACTTCTTCGCCCCCG
TTTTCACCATGGGCAAATATTATACGCAAGGCGACAAGGTGCTGATGCCGCTGGCGATTCAGGTTCATCA
TGCCGTCTGTGATGGCTTCCATGTCGGCAGAATGCTTAATGAATTACAACAGTACTGCGATGAGTGGCAG
GGCGGGGCGTAATTTTTTTAAGGCAGTTATTGGTGCCCTTAAACGCCTGGTGCTACGCCTGAATAAGTGA
TAATAAGCGGATGAATGGCAGAAATTCAGCTTGGCCCAGTGCCAAGCTCCAATACGCAAACCGCCTCTCC
CCGCGCGTTGGCCGATTCATTAATGCAGCTGGCACGACAGGTTTCCCGACTGGAAAGCGGGCAGTGAGCG
CAACGCAATTAATGTGAGTTAGCTCACTCATTAGGCACCCCAGGCTTTACACTTTATGCTTCCGGCTCGT
ATGTTGTGTGGAATTGTGAGCGGATAACAATTTCACACAGGAAACAGCTATGACCATGATTACGAATTCG
AGCTCGGGTCTCGCCATATGACTACCGAAACCATCCAGTCTAACGCGAACCTGGCTCCGCTGCCGCCGCA
TGTGCCGGAACACCTGGTGTTCGACTTCGATATGTACAACCCGTCTAACCTGTCTGCGGGCGTTCAGGAA
GCGTGGGCGGTGCTGCAGGAATCCAACGTTCCGGATCTGGTGTGGACCCGCTGCAACGGCGGTCACTGGA
TCGCGACCCGTGGCCAGCTGATTCGTGAAGCATACGAAGATTACCGTCATTTCTCCTCTGAATGCCCGTT
CATCCCGCGTGAGGCTGGTGAGGCGTACGATTTCATTCCGACTAGCATGGACCCGCCGGAGCAGCGCCAG
TTTCGTGCGCTGGCGAACCAGGTTGTTGGTATGCCGGTTGTGGATAAACTGGAGAACCGTATCCAGGAGC
TGGCGTGCTCTCTGATTGAGTCTCTGCGTCCGCAGGGTCAGTGCAACTTCACCGAAGACTACGCGGAACC
GTTTCCGATCCGTATTTTCATGCTGCTGGCGGGTCTGCCGGAGGAAGACATTCCGCACCTGAAGTATCTG
ACCGACCAGATGACTCGCCCGGATGGCTCTATGACCTTCGCGGAGGCGAAAGAAGCGCTGTACGACTACC
TGATCCCGATCATCGAACAGCGCCGTCAGAAGCCGGGTACCGACGCGATCTCTATCGTTGCGAACGGTCA
GGTTAACGGTCGTCCGATTACCTCCGATGAAGCGAAACGTATGTGCGGTCTGCTGCTGGTGGGTGGTCTG
GACACTGTTGTTAACTTCCTGTCTTTCTCTATGGAATTTCTGGCTAAAAGCCCGGAACATCGTCAGGAAC
TGATCGAGCGTCCGGAGCGCATTCCGGCTGCGTGCGAAGAACTGCTGCGTCGCTTCTCTCTGGTTGCAGA
CGGTCGCATCCTGACCTCTGACTACGAGTTCCACGGTGTGCAGCTGAAAAAAGGTGATCAGATCCTGCTG
CCGCAGATGCTGAGCGGCCTGGACGAACGTGAAAACGCGTGTCCGATGCACGTTGACTTTTCTCGCCAGA
AGGTTTCTCACACTACTTTCGGTCACGGCTCTCACCTGTGCCTGGGCCAGCACCTGGCGCGTCGCGAGAT
CATTGTTACCCTGAAAGAATGGCTGACTCGTATCCCGGATTTCAGCATTGCACCGGGTGCGCAGATCCAG
CACAAATCTGGTATCGTTAGCGGCGTGCAGGCTCTGCCGCTGGTTTGGGACCCGGCAACCACTAAAGCGG
TTGGTGGATCTGAGACCGTACCCGGGGATCCTCTAGAGTCGACCTGCAGGCATGCAAGCTTGGCACTGGC
CGTCGTTTTACAACGTCGTGACTGGGAAAACCCTGGCGTTACCCAACTTAATCGCCTTGCAGCACATCCC
CCTTTCGCCAGCTGGCGTAATAGCGAAGAGGCCCGCACCGATCGCCCTTCCCAACAGTTGCGCAGCCTGA
ATGGCGAATGAGCTTCTTCCGCTTCCTCGCTCACTGACTCGCTGCGCTCGGTCGTTCGGCTGCGGCGAGC
GGTATCAGCTCACTCAAAGGCGGTAATACGGTTATCCACAGAATCAGGGGATAACGCAGGAAAGAACATG
TGAGCAAAAGGCCAGCAAAAGGCCAGGAACCGTAAAAAGGCCGCGTTGCTGGCGTTTTTCCATAGGCTCC
GCCCCCCTGACGAGCATCACAAAAATCGACGCTCAAGTCAGAGGTGGCGAAACCCGACAGGACTATAAAG
ATACCAGGCGTTTCCCCCTGGAAGCTCCCTCGTGCGCTCTCCTGTTCCGACCCTGCCGCTTACCGGATAC
CTGTCCGCCTTTCTCCCTTCGGGAAGCGTGGCGCTTTCTCAATGCTCACGCTGTAGGTATCTCAGTTCGG
TGTAGGTCGTTCGCTCCAAGCTGGGCTGTGTGCACGAACCCCCCGTTCAGCCCGACCGCTGCGCCTTATC
CGGTAACTATCGTCTTGAGTCCAACCCGGTAAGACACGACTTATCGCCACTGGCAGCAGCCACTGGTAAC
AGGATTAGCAGAGCGAGGTATGTAGGCGGTGCTACAGAGTTCTTGAAGTGGTGGCCTAACTACGGCTACA
CTAGAAGGACAGTATTTGGTATCTGCGCTCTGCTGAAGCCAGTTACCTTCGGAAAAAGAGTTGGTAGCTC
TTGATCCGGCAAACAAACCACCGCTGGTAGCGGTGGTTTTTTTGTTTGCAAGCAGCAGATTACGCGCAGA
AAAAAAGGATCTCAAGAAGATCCTTTGATCTTTTCTACGGGGTCTGACGCTCAGTGGAACTCCGTCGA
