>Addgene plasmid #85101 | pBsaP450camGG | addgene partial sequence | sequence record 167225 | M13-F20 5'-TGTAAAACGACGGCCAGT-3'
CTCTAGAGGATCCCCGGGTACGGTCTCAGATCCACCAACCGCTTTAGTGGTTGCCGGGTCCCAAACCAGC
GGCAGAGCCTGCACGCCGCTAACGATACCAGATTTGTGCTGGATCTGCGCACCCGGTGCAATGCTGAAAT
CCGGGATACGAGTCAGCCATTCTTTCAGGGTAACAATGATCTCGCGACGCGCCAGGTGCTGGCCCAGGCA
CAGGTGAGAGCCGTGACCGAAAGTAGTGTGAGAAACCTTCTGGCGAGAAAAGTCAACGTGCATCGGACAC
GCGTTTTCACGTTCGTCCAGGCCGCTCAGCATCTGCGGCAGCAGGATCTGATCACCTTTTTTCAGCTGCA
CACCGTGGAACTCGTAGTCAGAGGTCAGGATGCGACCGTCTGCAACCAGAGAGAAGCGACGCAGCAGTTC
TTCGCACGCAGCCGGAATGCGCTCCGGACGCTCGATCAGTTCCTGACGATGTTCCGGGCTTTTAGCCAGA
AATTCCATAGAGAAAGACAGGAAGTTAACAACAGTGTCCAGACCACCCACCAGCAGCAGACCGCACATAC
GTTTCGCTTCATCGGAGGTAATCGGACGACCGTTAACCTGACCGTTCGCAACGATAGAGATCGCGTCGGT
ACCCGGCTTCTGACGGCGCTGTTCGATGATCGGGATCAGGTAGTCGTACAGCGCTTCTTTCGCCTCCGCG
AAGGTCATAGAGCCATCCGGGCGAGTCATCTGGTCGGTCAGATACTTCAGGTGCGGAATGTCTTCCTCCG
GCAGACCCGCCAGCAGCATGAAAATACGGATCGGAAACGGTTCCGCGTAGTCTTCGGTGAAGTTGCACTG
ACCCTGCGGACGCAGAGACTCAATCAGAGAGCACGCCAGCTCCTGGATACGGTTCTCCAGTTTATCCACA
ACCGGCATACCAACAACCTGGTTCGCCAGCGCACGAAACTGGCGCTGCTCCGGCGGGTCCATGCTAGTCG
GAATGAAATCGTACGCCTCACCAGCCTCACGCGGGATGAACGGGCATTCAGAGGAGAAATGACGGTAATC
TTCGTATGCTTCA
