>Addgene plasmid #85101 | pBsaP450camGG | addgene partial sequence | sequence record 167226 | M13-Rev 5'-CAGGAAACAGCTATGACC-3'
GCCATATGACTACCGAAACCATCCAGTCTAACGCGAACCTGGCTCCGCTGCCGCCGCATGTGCCGGAACA
CCTGGTGTTCGACTTCGATATGTACAACCCGTCTAACCTGTCTGCGGGCGTTCAGGAAGCGTGGGCGGTG
CTGCAGGAATCCAACGTTCCGGATCTGGTGTGGACCCGCTGCAACGGCGGTCACTGGATCGCGACCCGTG
GCCAGCTGATTCGTGAAGCATACGAAGATTACCGTCATTTCTCCTCTGAATGCCCGTTCATCCCGCGTGA
GGCTGGTGAGGCGTACGATTTCATTCCGACTAGCATGGACCCGCCGGAGCAGCGCCAGTTTCGTGCGCTG
GCGAACCAGGTTGTTGGTATGCCGGTTGTGGATAAACTGGAGAACCGTATCCAGGAGCTGGCGTGCTCTC
TGATTGAGTCTCTGCGTCCGCAGGGTCAGTGCAACTTCACCGAAGACTACGCGGAACCGTTTCCGATCCG
TATTTTCATGCTGCTGGCGGGTCTGCCGGAGGAAGACATTCCGCACCTGAAGTATCTGACCGACCAGATG
ACTCGCCCGGATGGCTCTATGACCTTCGCGGAGGCGAAAGAAGCGCTGTACGACTACCTGATCCCGATCA
TCGAACAGCGCCGTCAGAAGCCGGGTACCGACGCGATCTCTATCGTTGCGAACGGTCAGGTTAACGGTCG
TCCGATTACCTCCGATGAAGCGAAACGTATGTGCGGTCTGCTGCTGGTGGGTGGTCTGGACACTGTTGTT
AACTTCCTGTCTTTCTCTATGGAATTTCTGGCTAAAAGCCCGGAACATCGTCAGGAACTGATCGAGCGTC
CGGAGCGCATTCCGGCTGCGTGCGAAGAACTGCTGCGTCGCTTCTCTCTGGTTGCAGACGGTCGCATCCT
GACCTCTGACTACGAGTTCCACGGTGTGCAGCTGAAAAAAGGTGATCAGATCCTGCTGCCGCAGATGCTG
AGCGGCCTGGACGAACGTGAAAACGCGTGTCCGA
